Addgene plasmid #125934: 169_pAAV-ProB14-CatCh-GFP-WPRE
Purpose: Targeting expression to neuronal and glial cell types in mice, non-human primates, and human retina
Depositing lab: Botond Roska. Depositing organization: Friedrich Miescher Institute for Biomedical Research. Publication: Targeting neuronal and glial cell types with synthetic promoter AAVs in mice, non-human primates and humans. Juttner J, Szabo A, Gross-Scherf B, Morikawa RK, Rompani SB, Hantz P, Szikra T, Esposti F, Cowan CS, Bharioke A, Patino-Alvarez CP, Keles O, Kusnyerik A, Azoulay T, Hartl D, Krebs AR, Schubeler D, Hajdu RI, Lukats A, Nemeth J, Nagy ZZ, Wu KC, Wu RH, Xiang L, Fang XL, Jin ZB, Goldblum D, Hasler PW, Scholl HPN, Krol J, Roska B. Nat Neurosci. 2019 Jul 8. pii: 10.1038/s41593-019-0431-2. doi: 10.1038/s41593-019-0431-2. PubMed 31285614.
Backbone
  Vector backbone: pAAV
  Vector type: AAV
Growth in bacteria
  Bacterial resistance: Ampicillin, 100 μg/mL
  Growth temperature: 37°C
  Growth strain: NEB Stable
  Copy number: High Copy
Gene/Insert
  Gene/Insert name: CatCh-GFP (alt name: ChR2(L132C)-EGFP)
  Species: Synthetic
  Promoter: ProB14
  Cloning method: Restriction Enzyme; 5′ cloning site Unknown (unknown if destroyed); 3′ cloning site Unknown (unknown if destroyed)
Terms and licenses: Academic/Nonprofit Terms; Industry Terms: Not Available to Industry
Depositor comments: Please visit https://www.biorxiv.org/content/early/2018/10/04/434720.full.pdf for BioRxiv preprint
How to cite: 169_pAAV-ProB14-CatCh-GFP-WPRE was a gift from Botond Roska (Addgene plasmid # 125934 ; http://n2t.net/addgene:125934 ; RRID:Addgene_125934)
