[The description below was written by a language model from this plasmid's Addgene catalogue record and pLannotate feature annotations shown in this document.]
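Description:
169_pAAV-ProB14-CatCh-GFP-WPRE is a 6,418-bp AAV transfer plasmid built on a pAAV backbone and used to package a recombinant adeno-associated virus genome for delivery to retinal cells. It is maintained in bacteria through a high-copy ColE1/pUC-type origin and an ampicillin resistance gene (β-lactamase with its own promoter). The backbone also carries a filamentous phage origin, annotated as f1 in one sequence record and M13 in the other, along with small remnants of pBR322 bom and rop sequences. The expression cassette is flanked by AAV2 inverted terminal repeats, which supply the signals for genome replication and encapsidation. The downstream ITR is annotated in full, whereas the upstream one is detected only as two short fragments. The repository and depositor sequences otherwise give the same feature map.

The payload is CatCh-GFP, the L132C variant of the blue light-gated cation channel channelrhodopsin-2 from Chlamydomonas reinhardtii, followed almost immediately by EGFP, consistent with the fusion named in the catalogue. This allows expressing cells to be both optically activated and visualised. Expression is driven by ProB14, a promoter listed in the catalogue entry. It is not annotated in the feature tables but presumably occupies the unannotated stretch between the upstream ITR and the opsin coding sequence. Downstream, a WPRE enhances transcript stability and expression, and a human growth hormone polyadenylation signal terminates the message. The construct belongs to a collection of synthetic-promoter AAVs intended to target expression to neuronal and glial cell types in the retina of mice, non-human primates and humans. The record does not state which cell type ProB14 favours.
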