Features (pLannotate 1.2.2; 15 found; start..end, strand, type, name):
     12..39      +  repeat_region  AAV2 ITR (fragment): inverted terminal repeat of adeno-associated virus serotype 2 inverted
     68..95      +  repeat_region  AAV2 ITR (fragment): inverted terminal repeat of adeno-associated virus serotype 2 inverted
    868..1793    +  CDS            ChR2 (fragment): N-terminal fragment of channelrhodopsin-2 from the alga Chlamydomonas reinhardtii (Nagel et al., 2003) blue light-activated cation channel
   1798..2514    +  CDS            EGFP: EGFP is a basic (constitutively fluorescent) green fluorescent protein published in 1996, derived from Aequorea victoria. It is reported to be a rapidly-maturing weak dimer with moderate acid sensitivity.
   2521..2545    +  misc_feature   MCS (fragment): pBluescript multiple cloning site
   2545..3133    +  misc_feature   WPRE: woodchuck hepatitis virus posttranscriptional regulatory element
   3165..3641    +  polyA_signal   hGH poly(A) signal: human growth hormone polyadenylation signal
   3681..3821    +  repeat_region  AAV2 ITR: inverted terminal repeat of adeno-associated virus serotype 2 inverted
   3826..3877    -  misc_feature   bom (fragment): basis of mobility region from pBR322
   3896..4276    +  rep_origin     M13 ori (sequence partly withheld): M13 bacteriophage origin of replication; arrow indicates direction of (+) strand synthesis
   4352..4401    -  misc_feature   bom (fragment): basis of mobility region from pBR322
   4503..4538    -  CDS            rop (fragment): Rop protein, which maintains plasmids at low copy number; rop
   4633..4737    +  promoter       AmpR promoter: bla
   4738..5598    +  CDS            AmpR: β-lactamase; bla; confers resistance to ampicillin, carbenicillin, and related antibiotics
   5769..6357    +  rep_origin     ori: high-copy-number ColE1/pMB1/pBR322/pUC origin of replication
>Addgene plasmid #125934 | 169_pAAV-ProB14-CatCh-GFP-WPRE | depositor full sequence | sequence record 241126 | 169_pAAV-ProB14-CatCh-GFP-WPRE sequence 6418 bps
CCTGCAGGCAGCTGCGCGCTCGCTCGCTCACTGAGGCCGCCCGGGCGTCGGGCGACCTTTGGTCGCCCGG
CCTCAGTGAGCGAGCGAGCGCGCAGAGAGGGAGTGGCCAACTCCATCACTAGGGGTTCCTGCGGCCGCAC
GCGTAGACTTTTCCAACTTGCCACTTTGCCCTTTATCAAAGCTTTTAATTGGCTTGACATAAAGTAGGAA
GGCGCGACCGCGAGCCGCGGCGCCCCCGCTCGCGGGCGGGGACCCCGCCCCCTTCTGCTTAGCTTTATTA
TCGCTCAGCTGGAGGCCTCCATTTGTACAGAGCTGTTATTATGGGATAAGTGTAATGGCTCGTGAATTTT
GTGGAGGAAGGGAGGGTCTCCAGATGACTTTGTACAAACCAGCCACGGACCTACTGACTCCACAAGCAGT
GCATTAGGCTAAATATTTTTAGCCCATTGACTCTAGAGGTAATAACCCTAAATGCATCATTAAATTTTCA
TGGGTGAATAACAGAAGCTAATCCTGCCTATGACCTCAGGACTTTTTTTTTTTCTTGTCTCTATGTAAAT
TGCTATCTTTTCAGAGGTGCCTGACAGCCAAGTTTTGTGGCTGCTGCAGGGACAAAAATATCTCTAATTC
CATATGAGAGGTAAGGGAAGCTGCTTAGAGCATGGACCTAGTTTCTGGGATTGTAATCTGTTTTCCAAAC
TCTTGGCCCCTGAGCTAATTATAGCAGTGCTTCATGCCTGACTCCCACGGCGGCTCTTCCGGCAACAAAG
AAAACAAGGCGAGCCTATAAACAAAGCCACGTGGGCTTCAAGTTTCCACGGACGCAAGGTTGTGCAACGC
AGTAGTCACTTATTCGGATCCGCCACCATGGATTATGGAGGCGCCCTGAGTGCCGTTGGGCGCGAGCTGC
TATTTGTAACGAACCCAGTAGTCGTCAATGGCTCTGTACTTGTGCCTGAGGACCAGTGTTACTGCGCGGG
CTGGATTGAGTCGCGTGGCACAAACGGTGCCCAAACGGCGTCGAACGTGCTGCAATGGCTTGCTGCTGGC
TTCTCCATCCTACTGCTTATGTTTTACGCCTACCAAACATGGAAGTCAACCTGCGGCTGGGAGGAGATCT
ATGTGTGCGCTATCGAGATGGTCAAGGTGATTCTCGAGTTCTTCTTCGAGTTTAAGAACCCGTCCATGCT
GTATCTAGCCACAGGCCACCGCGTCCAGTGGTTGCGTTACGCCGAGTGGCTTCTCACCTGCCCGGTCATT
TGCATTCACCTGTCAAACCTGACGGGCTTGTCCAACGACTACAGCAGGCGCACCATGGGTCTGCTTGTGT
CTGATATTGGCACAATTGTGTGGGGCGCCACTTCCGCCATGGCCACCGGATACGTCAAGGTCATCTTCTT
CTGCCTGGGTCTGTGTTATGGTGCTAACACGTTCTTTCACGCTGCCAAGGCCTACATCGAGGGTTACCAC
ACCGTGCCGAAGGGCCGGTGTCGCCAGGTGGTGACTGGCATGGCTTGGCTCTTCTTCGTATCATGGGGTA
TGTTCCCCATCCTGTTCATCCTCGGCCCCGAGGGCTTCGGCGTCCTGAGCGTGTACGGCTCCACCGTCGG
CCACACCATCATTGACCTGATGTCGAAGAACTGCTGGGGTCTGCTCGGCCACTACCTGCGCGTGCTGATC
CACGAGCATATCCTCATCCACGGCGACATTCGCAAGACCACCAAATTGAACATTGGTGGCACTGAGATTG
AGGTCGAGACGCTGGTGGAGGACGAGGCCGAGGCTGGCGCGGTACCCATGGTGAGCAAGGGCGAGGAGCT
GTTCACCGGGGTGGTGCCCATCCTGGTCGAGCTGGACGGCGACGTAAACGGCCACAAGTTCAGCGTGTCC
GGCGAGGGCGAGGGCGATGCCACCTACGGCAAGCTGACCCTGAAGTTCATCTGCACCACCGGCAAGCTGC
CCGTGCCCTGGCCCACCCTCGTGACCACCCTGACCTACGGCGTGCAGTGCTTCAGCCGCTACCCCGACCA
CATGAAGCAGCACGACTTCTTCAAGTCCGCCATGCCCGAAGGCTACGTCCAGGAGCGCACCATCTTCTTC
AAGGACGACGGCAACTACAAGACCCGCGCCGAGGTGAAGTTCGAGGGCGACACCCTGGTGAACCGCATCG
AGCTGAAGGGCATCGACTTCAAGGAGGACGGCAACATCCTGGGGCACAAGCTGGAGTACAACTACAACAG
CCACAACGTCTATATCATGGCCGACAAGCAGAAGAACGGCATCAAGGTGAACTTCAAGATCCGCCACAAC
ATCGAGGACGGCAGCGTGCAGCTCGCCGACCACTACCAGCAGAACACCCCCATCGGCGACGGCCCCGTGC
TGCTGCCCGACAACCACTACCTGAGCACCCAGTCCGCCCTGAGCAAAGACCCCAACGAGAAGCGCGATCA
CATGGTCCTGCTGGAGTTCGTGACCGCCGCCGGGATCACTCTCGGCATGGACGAGCTGTACAAGTGATAA
GAATTCGATATCAAGCTTATCGATAATCAACCTCTGGATTACAAAATTTGTGAAAGATTGACTGGTATTC
TTAACTATGTTGCTCCTTTTACGCTATGTGGATACGCTGCTTTAATGCCTTTGTATCATGCTATTGCTTC
CCGTATGGCTTTCATTTTCTCCTCCTTGTATAAATCCTGGTTGCTGTCTCTTTATGAGGAGTTGTGGCCC
GTTGTCAGGCAACGTGGCGTGGTGTGCACTGTGTTTGCTGACGCAACCCCCACTGGTTGGGGCATTGCCA
CCACCTGTCAGCTCCTTTCCGGGACTTTCGCTTTCCCCCTCCCTATTGCCACGGCGGAACTCATCGCCGC
CTGCCTTGCCCGCTGCTGGACAGGGGCTCGGCTGTTGGGCACTGACAATTCCGTGGTGTTGTCGGGGAAA
TCATCGTCCTTTCCTTGGCTGCTCGCCTATGTTGCCACCTGGATTCTGCGCGGGACGTCCTTCTGCTACG
TCCCTTCGGCCCTCAATCCAGCGGACCTTCCTTCCCGCGGCCTGCTGCCGGCTCTGCGGCCTCTTCCGCG
TCTTCGCCTTCGCCCTCAGACGAGTCGGATCTCCCTTTGGGCCGCCTCCCCGCATCGATACCGAGCGCTG
CTCGAGAGATCTACGGGTGGCATCCCTGTGACCCCTCCCCAGTGCCTCTCCTGGCCCTGGAAGTTGCCAC
TCCAGTGCCCACCAGCCTTGTCCTAATAAAATTAAGTTGCATCATTTTGTCTGACTAGGTGTCCTTCTAT
AATATTATGGGGTGGAGGGGGGTGGTATGGAGCAAGGGGCAAGTTGGGAAGACAACCTGTAGGGCCTGCG
GGGTCTATTGGGAACCAAGCTGGAGTGCAGTGGCACAATCTTGGCTCACTGCAATCTCCGCCTCCTGGGT
TCAAGCGATTCTCCTGCCTCAGCCTCCCGAGTTGTTGGGATTCCAGGCATGCATGACCAGGCTCAGCTAA
TTTTTGTTTTTTTGGTAGAGACGGGGTTTCACCATATTGGCCAGGCTGGTCTCCAACTCCTAATCTCAGG
TGATCTACCCACCTTGGCCTCCCAAATTGCTGGGATTACAGGCGTGAACCACTGCTCCCTTCCCTGTCCT
TCTGATTTTGTAGGTAACCACGTGCGGACCGAGCGGCCGCAGGAACCCCTAGTGATGGAGTTGGCCACTC
CCTCTCTGCGCGCTCGCTCGCTCACTGAGGCCGGGCGACCAAAGGTCGCCCGACGCCCGGGCTTTGCCCG
GGCGGCCTCAGTGAGCGAGCGAGCGCGCAGCTGCCTGCAGGGGCGCCTGATGCGGTATTTTCTCCTTACG
CATCTGTGCGGTATTTCACACCGCATA
[142 nt withheld, positions 3878-4019]
C
[141 nt withheld, positions 4021-4161]
CCTTTGACGTTGGAGTCCACGTTCTTT
[37 nt withheld, positions 4189-4225]
ACCCTATCTCGGGCTATTCTTTTGATTTATAAGGGATTTTGCCGATTTCGGCCTATTGGTTAAAAAATGA
GCTGATTTAACAAAAATTTAACGCGAATTTTAACAAAATATTAACGTTTACAATTTTATGGTGCACTCTC
AGTACAATCTGCTCTGATGCCGCATAGTTAAGCCAGCCCCGACACCCGCCAACACCCGCTGACGCGCCCT
GACGGGCTTGTCTGCTCCCGGCATCCGCTTACAGACAAGCTGTGACCGTCTCCGGGAGCTGCATGTGTCA
GAGGTTTTCACCGTCATCACCGAAACGCGCGAGACGAAAGGGCCTCGTGATACGCCTATTTTTATAGGTT
AATGTCATGATAATAATGGTTTCTTAGACGTCAGGTGGCACTTTTCGGGGAAATGTGCGCGGAACCCCTA
TTTGTTTATTTTTCTAAATACATTCAAATATGTATCCGCTCATGAGACAATAACCCTGATAAATGCTTCA
ATAATATTGAAAAAGGAAGAGTATGAGTATTCAACATTTCCGTGTCGCCCTTATTCCCTTTTTTGCGGCA
TTTTGCCTTCCTGTTTTTGCTCACCCAGAAACGCTGGTGAAAGTAAAAGATGCTGAAGATCAGTTGGGTG
CACGAGTGGGTTACATCGAACTGGATCTCAACAGCGGTAAGATCCTTGAGAGTTTTCGCCCCGAAGAACG
TTTTCCAATGATGAGCACTTTTAAAGTTCTGCTATGTGGCGCGGTATTATCCCGTATTGACGCCGGGCAA
GAGCAACTCGGTCGCCGCATACACTATTCTCAGAATGACTTGGTTGAGTACTCACCAGTCACAGAAAAGC
ATCTTACGGATGGCATGACAGTAAGAGAATTATGCAGTGCTGCCATAACCATGAGTGATAACACTGCGGC
CAACTTACTTCTGACAACGATCGGAGGACCGAAGGAGCTAACCGCTTTTTTGCACAACATGGGGGATCAT
GTAACTCGCCTTGATCGTTGGGAACCGGAGCTGAATGAAGCCATACCAAACGACGAGCGTGACACCACGA
TGCCTGTAGCAATGGCAACAACGTTGCGCAAACTATTAACTGGCGAACTACTTACTCTAGCTTCCCGGCA
ACAATTAATAGACTGGATGGAGGCGGATAAAGTTGCAGGACCACTTCTGCGCTCGGCCCTTCCGGCTGGC
TGGTTTATTGCTGATAAATCTGGAGCCGGTGAGCGTGGGTCTCGCGGTATCATTGCAGCACTGGGGCCAG
ATGGTAAGCCCTCCCGTATCGTAGTTATCTACACGACGGGGAGTCAGGCAACTATGGATGAACGAAATAG
ACAGATCGCTGAGATAGGTGCCTCACTGATTAAGCATTGGTAACTGTCAGACCAAGTTTACTCATATATA
CTTTAGATTGATTTAAAACTTCATTTTTAATTTAAAAGGATCTAGGTGAAGATCCTTTTTGATAATCTCA
TGACCAAAATCCCTTAACGTGAGTTTTCGTTCCACTGAGCGTCAGACCCCGTAGAAAAGATCAAAGGATC
TTCTTGAGATCCTTTTTTTCTGCGCGTAATCTGCTGCTTGCAAACAAAAAAACCACCGCTACCAGCGGTG
GTTTGTTTGCCGGATCAAGAGCTACCAACTCTTTTTCCGAAGGTAACTGGCTTCAGCAGAGCGCAGATAC
CAAATACTGTCCTTCTAGTGTAGCCGTAGTTAGGCCACCACTTCAAGAACTCTGTAGCACCGCCTACATA
CCTCGCTCTGCTAATCCTGTTACCAGTGGCTGCTGCCAGTGGCGATAAGTCGTGTCTTACCGGGTTGGAC
TCAAGACGATAGTTACCGGATAAGGCGCAGCGGTCGGGCTGAACGGGGGGTTCGTGCACACAGCCCAGCT
TGGAGCGAACGACCTACACCGAACTGAGATACCTACAGCGTGAGCTATGAGAAAGCGCCACGCTTCCCGA
AGGGAGAAAGGCGGACAGGTATCCGGTAAGCGGCAGGGTCGGAACAGGAGAGCGCACGAGGGAGCTTCCA
GGGGGAAACGCCTGGTATCTTTATAGTCCTGTCGGGTTTCGCCACCTCTGACTTGAGCGTCGATTTTTGT
GATGCTCGTCAGGGGGGCGGAGCCTATGGAAAAACGCCAGCAACGCGGCCTTTTTACGGTTCCTGGCCTT
TTGCTGGCCTTTTGCTCACATGT
