Features (pLannotate 1.2.2; 15 found; start..end, strand, type, name):
     12..39      +  repeat_region  AAV2 ITR (fragment): inverted terminal repeat of adeno-associated virus serotype 2 inverted
     68..95      +  repeat_region  AAV2 ITR (fragment): inverted terminal repeat of adeno-associated virus serotype 2 inverted
    868..1793    +  CDS            ChR2 (fragment): N-terminal fragment of channelrhodopsin-2 from the alga Chlamydomonas reinhardtii (Nagel et al., 2003) blue light-activated cation channel
   1798..2514    +  CDS            EGFP: EGFP is a basic (constitutively fluorescent) green fluorescent protein published in 1996, derived from Aequorea victoria. It is reported to be a rapidly-maturing weak dimer with moderate acid sensitivity.
   2521..2545    +  misc_feature   MCS (fragment): pBluescript multiple cloning site
   2545..3133    +  misc_feature   WPRE: woodchuck hepatitis virus posttranscriptional regulatory element
   3165..3641    +  polyA_signal   hGH poly(A) signal: human growth hormone polyadenylation signal
   3681..3821    +  repeat_region  AAV2 ITR: inverted terminal repeat of adeno-associated virus serotype 2 inverted
   3826..3877    -  misc_feature   bom (fragment): basis of mobility region from pBR322
   3896..4351    +  rep_origin     f1 ori (sequence partly withheld): f1 bacteriophage origin of replication; arrow indicates direction of (+) strand synthesis
   4352..4401    -  misc_feature   bom (fragment): basis of mobility region from pBR322
   4503..4538    -  CDS            rop (fragment): Rop protein, which maintains plasmids at low copy number; rop
   4633..4737    +  promoter       AmpR promoter: bla
   4738..5598    +  CDS            AmpR: β-lactamase; bla; confers resistance to ampicillin, carbenicillin, and related antibiotics
   5769..6357    +  rep_origin     ori: high-copy-number ColE1/pMB1/pBR322/pUC origin of replication
>Addgene plasmid #125934 | 169_pAAV-ProB14-CatCh-GFP-WPRE | addgene full sequence | sequence record 258136 | Addgene NGS Result
CCTGCAGGCAGCTGCGCGCTCGCTCGCTCACTGAGGCCGCCCGGGCGTCGGGCGACCTTTGGTCGCCCGG
CCTCAGTGAGCGAGCGAGCGCGCAGAGAGGGAGTGGCCAACTCCATCACTAGGGGTTCCTGCGGCCGCAC
GCGTAGACTTTTCCAACTTGCCACTTTGCCCTTTATCAAAGCTTTTAATTGGCTTGACATAAAGTAGGAA
GGCGCGACCGCGAGCCGCGGCGCCCCCGCTCGCGGGCGGGGACCCCGCCCCCTTCTGCTTAGCTTTATTA
TCGCTCAGCTGGAGGCCTCCATTTGTACAGAGCTGTTATTATGGGATAAGTGTAATGGCTCGTGAATTTT
GTGGAGGAAGGGAGGGTCTCCAGATGACTTTGTACAAACCAGCCACGGACCTACTGACTCCACAAGCAGT
GCATTAGGCTAAATATTTTTAGCCCATTGACTCTAGAGGTAATAACCCTAAATGCATCATTAAATTTTCA
TGGGTGAATAACAGAAGCTAATCCTGCCTATGACCTCAGGACTTTTTTTTTTTCTTGTCTCTATGTAAAT
TGCTATCTTTTCAGAGGTGCCTGACAGCCAAGTTTTGTGGCTGCTGCAGGGACAAAAATATCTCTAATTC
CATATGAGAGGTAAGGGAAGCTGCTTAGAGCATGGACCTAGTTTCTGGGATTGTAATCTGTTTTCCAAAC
TCTTGGCCCCTGAGCTAATTATAGCAGTGCTTCATGCCTGACTCCCACGGCGGCTCTTCCGGCAACAAAG
AAAACAAGGCGAGCCTATAAACAAAGCCACGTGGGCTTCAAGTTTCCACGGACGCAAGGTTGTGCAACGC
AGTAGTCACTTATTCGGATCCGCCACCATGGATTATGGAGGCGCCCTGAGTGCCGTTGGGCGCGAGCTGC
TATTTGTAACGAACCCAGTAGTCGTCAATGGCTCTGTACTTGTGCCTGAGGACCAGTGTTACTGCGCGGG
CTGGATTGAGTCGCGTGGCACAAACGGTGCCCAAACGGCGTCGAACGTGCTGCAATGGCTTGCTGCTGGC
TTCTCCATCCTACTGCTTATGTTTTACGCCTACCAAACATGGAAGTCAACCTGCGGCTGGGAGGAGATCT
ATGTGTGCGCTATCGAGATGGTCAAGGTGATTCTCGAGTTCTTCTTCGAGTTTAAGAACCCGTCCATGCT
GTATCTAGCCACAGGCCACCGCGTCCAGTGGTTGCGTTACGCCGAGTGGCTTCTCACCTGCCCGGTCATT
TGCATTCACCTGTCAAACCTGACGGGCTTGTCCAACGACTACAGCAGGCGCACCATGGGTCTGCTTGTGT
CTGATATTGGCACAATTGTGTGGGGCGCCACTTCCGCCATGGCCACCGGATACGTCAAGGTCATCTTCTT
CTGCCTGGGTCTGTGTTATGGTGCTAACACGTTCTTTCACGCTGCCAAGGCCTACATCGAGGGTTACCAC
ACCGTGCCGAAGGGCCGGTGTCGCCAGGTGGTGACTGGCATGGCTTGGCTCTTCTTCGTATCATGGGGTA
TGTTCCCCATCCTGTTCATCCTCGGCCCCGAGGGCTTCGGCGTCCTGAGCGTGTACGGCTCCACCGTCGG
CCACACCATCATTGACCTGATGTCGAAGAACTGCTGGGGTCTGCTCGGCCACTACCTGCGCGTGCTGATC
CACGAGCATATCCTCATCCACGGCGACATTCGCAAGACCACCAAATTGAACATTGGTGGCACTGAGATTG
AGGTCGAGACGCTGGTGGAGGACGAGGCCGAGGCTGGCGCGGTACCCATGGTGAGCAAGGGCGAGGAGCT
GTTCACCGGGGTGGTGCCCATCCTGGTCGAGCTGGACGGCGACGTAAACGGCCACAAGTTCAGCGTGTCC
GGCGAGGGCGAGGGCGATGCCACCTACGGCAAGCTGACCCTGAAGTTCATCTGCACCACCGGCAAGCTGC
CCGTGCCCTGGCCCACCCTCGTGACCACCCTGACCTACGGCGTGCAGTGCTTCAGCCGCTACCCCGACCA
CATGAAGCAGCACGACTTCTTCAAGTCCGCCATGCCCGAAGGCTACGTCCAGGAGCGCACCATCTTCTTC
AAGGACGACGGCAACTACAAGACCCGCGCCGAGGTGAAGTTCGAGGGCGACACCCTGGTGAACCGCATCG
AGCTGAAGGGCATCGACTTCAAGGAGGACGGCAACATCCTGGGGCACAAGCTGGAGTACAACTACAACAG
CCACAACGTCTATATCATGGCCGACAAGCAGAAGAACGGCATCAAGGTGAACTTCAAGATCCGCCACAAC
ATCGAGGACGGCAGCGTGCAGCTCGCCGACCACTACCAGCAGAACACCCCCATCGGCGACGGCCCCGTGC
TGCTGCCCGACAACCACTACCTGAGCACCCAGTCCGCCCTGAGCAAAGACCCCAACGAGAAGCGCGATCA
CATGGTCCTGCTGGAGTTCGTGACCGCCGCCGGGATCACTCTCGGCATGGACGAGCTGTACAAGTGATAA
GAATTCGATATCAAGCTTATCGATAATCAACCTCTGGATTACAAAATTTGTGAAAGATTGACTGGTATTC
TTAACTATGTTGCTCCTTTTACGCTATGTGGATACGCTGCTTTAATGCCTTTGTATCATGCTATTGCTTC
CCGTATGGCTTTCATTTTCTCCTCCTTGTATAAATCCTGGTTGCTGTCTCTTTATGAGGAGTTGTGGCCC
GTTGTCAGGCAACGTGGCGTGGTGTGCACTGTGTTTGCTGACGCAACCCCCACTGGTTGGGGCATTGCCA
CCACCTGTCAGCTCCTTTCCGGGACTTTCGCTTTCCCCCTCCCTATTGCCACGGCGGAACTCATCGCCGC
CTGCCTTGCCCGCTGCTGGACAGGGGCTCGGCTGTTGGGCACTGACAATTCCGTGGTGTTGTCGGGGAAA
TCATCGTCCTTTCCTTGGCTGCTCGCCTATGTTGCCACCTGGATTCTGCGCGGGACGTCCTTCTGCTACG
TCCCTTCGGCCCTCAATCCAGCGGACCTTCCTTCCCGCGGCCTGCTGCCGGCTCTGCGGCCTCTTCCGCG
TCTTCGCCTTCGCCCTCAGACGAGTCGGATCTCCCTTTGGGCCGCCTCCCCGCATCGATACCGAGCGCTG
CTCGAGAGATCTACGGGTGGCATCCCTGTGACCCCTCCCCAGTGCCTCTCCTGGCCCTGGAAGTTGCCAC
TCCAGTGCCCACCAGCCTTGTCCTAATAAAATTAAGTTGCATCATTTTGTCTGACTAGGTGTCCTTCTAT
AATATTATGGGGTGGAGGGGGGTGGTATGGAGCAAGGGGCAAGTTGGGAAGACAACCTGTAGGGCCTGCG
GGGTCTATTGGGAACCAAGCTGGAGTGCAGTGGCACAATCTTGGCTCACTGCAATCTCCGCCTCCTGGGT
TCAAGCGATTCTCCTGCCTCAGCCTCCCGAGTTGTTGGGATTCCAGGCATGCATGACCAGGCTCAGCTAA
TTTTTGTTTTTTTGGTAGAGACGGGGTTTCACCATATTGGCCAGGCTGGTCTCCAACTCCTAATCTCAGG
TGATCTACCCACCTTGGCCTCCCAAATTGCTGGGATTACAGGCGTGAACCACTGCTCCCTTCCCTGTCCT
TCTGATTTTGTAGGTAACCACGTGCGGACCGAGCGGCCGCAGGAACCCCTAGTGATGGAGTTGGCCACTC
CCTCTCTGCGCGCTCGCTCGCTCACTGAGGCCGGGCGACCAAAGGTCGCCCGACGCCCGGGCTTTGCCCG
GGCGGCCTCAGTGAGCGAGCGAGCGCGCAGCTGCCTGCAGGGGCGCCTGATGCGGTATTTTCTCCTTACG
CATCTGTGCGGTATTTCACACCGCATA
[95 nt withheld, positions 3878-3972]
T
[46 nt withheld, positions 3974-4019]
C
[141 nt withheld, positions 4021-4161]
CCTTTGACGTTGGAGTCCACGTTCTTT
[37 nt withheld, positions 4189-4225]
ACTCTATCTCGGGCTATTCTTTTGATTTATAAGGGATTTTGCCGATTTCGGTCTATTGGTTAAAAAATGA
GCTGATTTAACAAAAATTTAACGCGAATTTTAACAAAATATTAACGTTTACAATTTTATGGTGCACTCTC
AGTACAATCTGCTCTGATGCCGCATAGTTAAGCCAGCCCCGACACCCGCCAACACCCGCTGACGCGCCCT
GACGGGCTTGTCTGCTCCCGGCATCCGCTTACAGACAAGCTGTGACCGTCTCCGGGAGCTGCATGTGTCA
GAGGTTTTCACCGTCATCACCGAAACGCGCGAGACGAAAGGGCCTCGTGATACGCCTATTTTTATAGGTT
AATGTCATGATAATAATGGTTTCTTAGACGTCAGGTGGCACTTTTCGGGGAAATGTGCGCGGAACCCCTA
TTTGTTTATTTTTCTAAATACATTCAAATATGTATCCGCTCATGAGACAATAACCCTGATAAATGCTTCA
ATAATATTGAAAAAGGAAGAGTATGAGTATTCAACATTTCCGTGTCGCCCTTATTCCCTTTTTTGCGGCA
TTTTGCCTTCCTGTTTTTGCTCACCCAGAAACGCTGGTGAAAGTAAAAGATGCTGAAGATCAGTTGGGTG
CACGAGTGGGTTACATCGAACTGGATCTCAACAGCGGTAAGATCCTTGAGAGTTTTCGCCCCGAAGAACG
TTTTCCAATGATGAGCACTTTTAAAGTTCTGCTATGTGGCGCGGTATTATCCCGTATTGACGCCGGGCAA
GAGCAACTCGGTCGCCGCATACACTATTCTCAGAATGACTTGGTTGAGTACTCACCAGTCACAGAAAAGC
ATCTTACGGATGGCATGACAGTAAGAGAATTATGCAGTGCTGCCATAACCATGAGTGATAACACTGCGGC
CAACTTACTTCTGACAACGATCGGAGGACCGAAGGAGCTAACCGCTTTTTTGCACAACATGGGGGATCAT
GTAACTCGCCTTGATCGTTGGGAACCGGAGCTGAATGAAGCCATACCAAACGACGAGCGTGACACCACGA
TGCCTGTAGCAATGGCAACAACGTTGCGCAAACTATTAACTGGCGAACTACTTACTCTAGCTTCCCGGCA
ACAATTAATAGACTGGATGGAGGCGGATAAAGTTGCAGGACCACTTCTGCGCTCGGCCCTTCCGGCTGGC
TGGTTTATTGCTGATAAATCTGGAGCCGGTGAGCGTGGGTCTCGCGGTATCATTGCAGCACTGGGGCCAG
ATGGTAAGCCCTCCCGTATCGTAGTTATCTACACGACGGGGAGTCAGGCAACTATGGATGAACGAAATAG
ACAGATCGCTGAGATAGGTGCCTCACTGATTAAGCATTGGTAACTGTCAGACCAAGTTTACTCATATATA
CTTTAGATTGATTTAAAACTTCATTTTTAATTTAAAAGGATCTAGGTGAAGATCCTTTTTGATAATCTCA
TGACCAAAATCCCTTAACGTGAGTTTTCGTTCCACTGAGCGTCAGACCCCGTAGAAAAGATCAAAGGATC
TTCTTGAGATCCTTTTTTTCTGCGCGTAATCTGCTGCTTGCAAACAAAAAAACCACCGCTACCAGCGGTG
GTTTGTTTGCCGGATCAAGAGCTACCAACTCTTTTTCCGAAGGTAACTGGCTTCAGCAGAGCGCAGATAC
CAAATACTGTTCTTCTAGTGTAGCCGTAGTTAGGCCACCACTTCAAGAACTCTGTAGCACCGCCTACATA
CCTCGCTCTGCTAATCCTGTTACCAGTGGCTGCTGCCAGTGGCGATAAGTCGTGTCTTACCGGGTTGGAC
TCAAGACGATAGTTACCGGATAAGGCGCAGCGGTCGGGCTGAACGGGGGGTTCGTGCACACAGCCCAGCT
TGGAGCGAACGACCTACACCGAACTGAGATACCTACAGCGTGAGCTATGAGAAAGCGCCACGCTTCCCGA
AGGGAGAAAGGCGGACAGGTATCCGGTAAGCGGCAGGGTCGGAACAGGAGAGCGCACGAGGGAGCTTCCA
GGGGGAAACGCCTGGTATCTTTATAGTCCTGTCGGGTTTCGCCACCTCTGACTTGAGCGTCGATTTTTGT
GATGCTCGTCAGGGGGGCGGAGCCTATGGAAAAACGCCAGCAACGCGGCCTTTTTACGGTTCCTGGCCTT
TTGCTGGCCTTTTGCTCACATGT
